>Addgene plasmid #40736 | DOT1L | depositor partial sequence | sequence record 53499 | DOT1L insert
ATGGGGGAGAAGCTGGAGCTGAGACTGAAGTCGCCCGTGGGGGCTGAGCCCGCCGTCTACCCGTGGCCGC
TGCCGGTCTACGATAAACATCACGATGCTGCTCATGAAATCATCGAGACCATCCGATGGGTCTGTGAAGA
AATCCCGGATCTCAAGCTCGCTATGGAGAATTACGTTTTAATTGACTATGACACCAAAAGCTTCGAGAGC
ATGCAGAGGCTCTGCGACAAGTACAACCGTGCCATCGACAGCATCCACCAGCTGTGGAAGGGCACCACGC
AGCCCATGAAGCTGAACACGCGGCCGTCCACTGGACTCCTGCGCCATATCCTGCAGCAGGTCTACAACCA
CTCGGTGACCGACCCCGAGAAGCTCAACAACTACGAGCCCTTCTCCCCCGAGGTGTACGGGGAGACCTCC
TTCGACCTGGTGGCCCAGATGATTGATGAGATCAAGATGACCGACGACGACCTGTTTGTGGACTTGGGGA
GCGGTGTGGGCCAGGTCGTGCTCCAGGTTGCTGCTGCCACCAACTGCAAACATCACTATGGCGTCGAGAA
AGCAGACATCCCGGCCAAGTATGCGGAGACCATGGACCGCGAGTTCAGGAAGTGGATGAAATGGTATGGA
AAAAAGCATGCAGAATACACATTGGAGAGAGGCGATTTCCTCTCAGAAGAGTGGAGGGAGCGAATCGCCA
ACACGAGTGTTATATTTGTGAATAATTTTGCCTTTGGTCCTGAGGTGGATCACCAGCTGAAGGAGCGGTT
TGCAAACATGAAGGAAGGTGGCAGAATCGTGTCCTCGAAACCCTTTGCACCTCTGAACTTCAGAATAAAC
AGTAGAAACTTGAGTGACATCGGCACCATCATGCGCGTGGTGGAGCTCTCGCCCCTGAAGGGCTCGGTGT
CGTGGACGGGGAAGCCAGTCTCCTACTACCTGCACACTATCGACCGCACCATACTTGAAAACTATTTTTC
TAGTCTGAAAAACCCAAAACTCAGGGAGGAACAGGAGGCAGCCCGGCGCCGCCAGCAGCGCGAGAGCAAG
AGCAACGCGGCCACGCCCACTAAGGGCCCAGAGGGCAAGGTGGCCGGCCCCGCCGACGCCCCCATGGACT
CTGGTGCTGAGGAAGAGAAGGCGGGAGCAGCCACCGTGAAGAAGCCGTCTCCCTCCAAAGCCCGCAAGAA
GAAGCTAAACAAGAAGGGGAGGAAGATGGCTGGCCGCAAGCGCGGGCGCCCCAAGAAGATGAACACTGCG
