>Addgene plasmid #40736 | DOT1L | addgene partial sequence | sequence record 55619 | T7 5'-TAATACGACTCACTATAGGG-3'
TCCTCTAGAATATTTTGTTTACTTTAAGAAGGAGATATACCATGCATCATCATCATCATCACAGCAGCGG
CAGAGAAAACTTGTATTTCCAGGGCATGGGGGAGAAGCTGGAGCTGAGACTGAAGTCGCCCGTGGGGGCT
GAGCCCGCCGTCTACCCGTGGCCGCTGCCGGTCTACGATAAACATCACGATGCTGCTCATGAAATCATCG
AGACCATCCGATGGGTCTGTGAAGAAATCCCGGATCTCAAGCTCGCTATGGAGAATTACGTTTTAATTGA
CTATGACACCAAAAGCTTCGAGAGCATGCAGAGGCTCTGCGACAAGTACAACCGTGCCATCGACAGCATC
CACCAGCTGTGGAAGGGCACCACGCAGCCCATGAAGCTGAACACGCGGCCGTCCACTGGACTCCTGCGCC
ATATCCTGCAGCAGGTCTACAACCACTCGGTGACCGACCCCGAGAAGCTCAACAACTACGAGCCCTTCTC
CCCCGAGGTGTACGGGGAGACCTCCTTCGACCTGGTGGCCCAGATGATTGATGAGATCAAGATGACCGAC
GACGACCTGTTTGTGGACTTGGGGAGCGGTGTGGGCCAGGTCGTGCTCCAGGTTGCTGCTGCCACCAACT
GCAAACATCACTATGGCGTCGAGAAAGCAGACATCCCGGCCAAGTATGCGGAGACCATGGACCGCGAGTT
CAGGAAGTGGATGAAATGGTATGGAAAAAAGCATGCAGAATACACATTGGAGAGAGGCGATTTCCTCTCA
GAAGAGTGGAGGGAGCGAATCGCCAACACGAGTGTTATATTTGTGAATAATTTTGCCTTTGGTCCTGAGG
TGGATCACCAGCTGAAGGAGCGGTTTGCAAACATGAAGGAAGGTGGCAGAATCGTGTCCTCGAAACCCTT
TGCACCTCTGAACTTCAGAATAAACAG
