[The description below was written by a language model from this plasmid's Addgene catalogue record.]
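Description:
DOT1L is a bacterial expression plasmid built on the pET28-MHL backbone, a pET28-derived vector from a structural genomics programme. It is maintained in E. coli as a low-copy plasmid under kanamycin selection, with a standard cloning strain listed for propagation. The record does not include a feature table, so the origin of replication and promoter are not explicitly stated. However, the listed sequencing primers (T7 forward and T7 terminator reverse) indicate that the insert sits between a T7 promoter and T7 terminator. This is the usual pET arrangement, in which transcription depends on T7 RNA polymerase supplied by a suitable expression host.

The insert is a 1260 bp fragment of human DOT1L (also called KMT4), the DOT1-like histone H3 methyltransferase, introduced by ligation-independent cloning. The record cautions that the insert may not be the full open reading frame, and its size fits a truncated construct rather than the whole protein, though the exact residue boundaries are not given. The coding sequence is fused at its N terminus to a 6xHis tag followed by a TEV protease recognition site. This allows the recombinant protein to be captured by immobilised metal affinity chromatography and the tag then removed by TEV cleavage.

The stated purpose is bacterial production of protein for structure determination. The record associates the construct with several deposited crystal structures of DOT1L, so it is a source of purified recombinant DOT1L for crystallography and related structural work.
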