Addgene plasmid #40736: DOT1L
Purpose: Bacterial expression for structure determination; may not be full ORF
Depositing lab: Cheryl Arrowsmith. Depositing organization: University of Toronto.
Backbone
  Vector backbone: pET28-MHL
  Backbone manufacturer: SGC
  Vector type: Bacterial Expression
Growth in bacteria
  Bacterial resistance: Kanamycin, 50 μg/mL
  Growth temperature: 37°C
  Growth strain: DH5alpha
  Copy number: Low Copy
Gene/Insert
  Gene/Insert name: DOT1L (alt names: DOT1-like, histone H3 methyltransferase; DOT1; KMT4; PDB: 4EQZ, 3UWP, 4ER0, 4ER3, 4ER5, 4ER6, 4ER7)
  Species: H. sapiens (human)
  Insert size (bp): 1260
  GenBank ID: gi|163965372
  Entrez Gene: DOT1L (a.k.a. DOT1, KMT4)
  Tag / fusion protein: 6xHis TEV (N terminal on insert)
  Cloning method: Ligation Independent Cloning
  Sequencing primers: 5′ T7; 3′ T7-term
Terms and licenses: Academic/Nonprofit Terms; Industry Terms: Not Available to Industry
How to cite: DOT1L was a gift from Cheryl Arrowsmith (Addgene plasmid # 40736 ; http://n2t.net/addgene:40736 ; RRID:Addgene_40736)
